Addgene plasmid #184985: pSCL.94
Purpose: Express -Eco1 RT/Cas9 fusion, using linker2
Depositing lab: Seth Shipman. Depositing organization: J. David Gladstone Institutes. Publication: Precise genome editing across kingdoms of life using retron-derived DNA. Lopez SC, Crawford KD, Lear SK, Bhattarai-Kline S, Shipman SL. Nat Chem Biol. 2022 Feb;18(2):199-206. doi: 10.1038/s41589-021-00927-y. Epub 2021 Dec 23. PubMed 34949838.
Backbone
  Vector backbone: pZS157 (Addgene plasmid #114454)
  Vector type: Yeast Expression
Growth in bacteria
  Bacterial resistance: Ampicillin, 100 μg/mL
  Growth temperature: 37°C
  Growth strain: DH5alpha
  Copy number: High Copy
Gene/Insert
  Gene/Insert name: Eco1RT-fusion_linker2-Cas9
  Species: E. coli, S. pyogenes
  Mutation: human codon optimized RT
  Promoter: Gal1-10
  Tag / fusion protein: SV40NLS (N terminal on insert); SV40NLS (C terminal on insert)
  Cloning method: Gibson Cloning
Terms and licenses: Academic/Nonprofit Terms; Industry Terms: Not Available to Industry
How to cite: pSCL.94 was a gift from Seth Shipman (Addgene plasmid # 184985 ; http://n2t.net/addgene:184985 ; RRID:Addgene_184985)
