[The description below was written by a language model from this plasmid's Addgene catalogue record and pLannotate feature annotations shown in this document.]
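Description:
pSCL.94 is a yeast expression plasmid built on the pZS157 backbone that produces a single fusion protein joining the retron Eco1 (Ec86) reverse transcriptase from E. coli to Streptococcus pyogenes Cas9. In the circular map, the galactose-inducible GAL1,10 promoter sits directly upstream of the retron RT coding sequence. This sequence is recorded as human codon-optimized and runs across the sequence origin, through a linker designated "linker2", into the Cas9 open reading frame. The RT therefore forms the N-terminal part of the fusion, and transcription ends at the CYC1 terminator. The catalogue lists SV40 nuclear localization signals at both ends of the insert, although the feature table does not annotate them separately.

For propagation in E. coli the plasmid carries a high-copy ColE1/pUC-type origin and an ampicillin resistance gene (β-lactamase). An f1 origin and remnants of pBluescript-style lac, lacZα and T3 promoter elements remain from the parental cloning vector. Selection in Saccharomyces cerevisiae relies on the HIS3 auxotrophic marker under its own promoter. No yeast replication origin or centromere (2μ or CEN/ARS) is annotated, so the vector may be maintained by integration, but the record does not state this.

The construct comes from work on retron-derived DNA for precise genome editing. In that approach the retron RT reverse-transcribes a non-coding RNA into single-stranded donor DNA inside the cell, and Cas9 cuts the target locus. Tethering the two enzymes appears intended to test whether physical coupling, with this particular linker, affects editing. No retron ncRNA or guide RNA cassette is annotated here, so these would presumably be supplied from another construct.
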