Features (pLannotate 1.2.2; 21 found; start..end, strand, type, name):
     32..4132    +  CDS            Cas9: Cas9 (Csn1) endonuclease from the Streptococcus pyogenes Type II CRISPR/Cas system generates RNA-guided double strand breaks in DNA
   4227..4416    +  terminator     CYC1 terminator: S. cerevisiae CYC1; transcription terminator for CYC1
   4455..4473    -  promoter       T3 promoter: promoter for bacteriophage T3 RNA polymerase
   4518..4534    -  protein_bind   lac operator: The lac repressor binds to the lac operator to inhibit transcription in E. coli. This inhibition can be relieved by adding lactose or isopropyl-β-D-thiogalactopyranoside (IPTG). lac repressor encoded by lacI
   4542..4572    -  promoter       lac promoter: promoter for the E. coli lac operon
   4587..4608    -  protein_bind   CAP binding site: CAP binding activates transcription in the presence of cAMP. E. coli catabolite activator protein
   4621..4713    -  CDS            lacI (fragment): lac repressor; lacI; The lac repressor binds to the lac operator to inhibit transcription in E. coli. This inhibition can be relieved by adding lactose or isopropyl-β-D-thiogalactopyranoside (IPTG).
   4896..5484    -  rep_origin     ori: high-copy-number ColE1/pMB1/pBR322/pUC origin of replication
   5655..6515    -  CDS            AmpR: β-lactamase; bla; confers resistance to ampicillin, carbenicillin, and related antibiotics
   6516..6620    -  promoter       AmpR promoter: bla
   6715..6750    +  CDS            rop (fragment): Rop protein, which maintains plasmids at low copy number; rop
   6852..6901    +  misc_feature   bom (fragment): basis of mobility region from pBR322
   6902..6982    -  CDS            MRM1 (fragment): MRM1_YEAST - Also known as PET56 From Saccharomyces cerevisiae (strain ATCC 204508 / S288c) (Baker's yeast).
   7032..7219    +  promoter       HIS3 promoter: S. cerevisiae HIS3
   7220..7882    +  CDS            HIS3: imidazoleglycerol-phosphate dehydratase, required for histidine biosynthesis; S. cerevisiae HIS3; yeast auxotrophic marker
   8090..8141    +  misc_feature   bom (fragment): basis of mobility region from pBR322
   8169..8597    -  rep_origin     f1 ori (sequence partly withheld): f1 bacteriophage origin of replication; arrow indicates direction of (+) strand synthesis
   8601..8667    -  CDS            lacZα (fragment): LacZα fragment of β-galactosidase; lacZ fragment
   8717..9369    +  promoter       GAL1,10 promoter: GAL1 and GAL10 genes of S. cerevisiae; divergent inducible promoter, regulated by Gal4
   9370..9388    +  misc_feature   MCS (fragment): pBluescript multiple cloning site
   9422..10378   +  CDS            RT86_ECOLX: Protein predicted: Swiss-Prot protein existence level 4. Participates in the synthesis of a msDNA (a branched RNA linked by a 2',5'-phosphodiester linkage to a single-stranded DNA) of unknown function. The retron transcript serves as primer and template to the reaction, and codes for the RT. From Escherichia coli.
>Addgene plasmid #184985 | pSCL.94 | addgene full sequence | sequence record 376616 | Addgene NGS Result
GAGCAGTGGCGGCAGCAGCGGCGGCAGCAGCGACAAGAAGTACTCCATTGGGCTCGATATCGGCACAAAC
AGCGTCGGTTGGGCCGTCATTACGGACGAGTACAAGGTGCCGAGCAAAAAATTCAAAGTTCTGGGCAATA
CCGATCGCCACAGCATAAAGAAGAACCTCATTGGCGCCCTCCTGTTCGACTCCGGGGAGACGGCCGAAGC
CACGCGGCTCAAAAGAACAGCACGGCGCAGATATACCCGCAGAAAGAATCGGATCTGCTACCTGCAGGAG
ATCTTTAGTAATGAGATGGCTAAGGTGGATGACTCTTTCTTCCATAGGCTGGAGGAGTCCTTTTTGGTGG
AGGAGGATAAAAAGCACGAGCGCCACCCAATCTTTGGCAATATCGTGGACGAGGTGGCGTACCATGAAAA
GTACCCAACCATATATCATCTGAGGAAGAAGCTTGTAGACAGTACTGATAAGGCTGACTTGCGGTTGATC
TATCTCGCGCTGGCGCATATGATCAAATTTCGGGGACACTTCCTCATCGAGGGGGACCTGAACCCAGACA
ACAGCGATGTCGACAAACTCTTTATCCAACTGGTTCAGACTTACAATCAGCTTTTCGAAGAGAACCCGAT
CAACGCATCCGGAGTTGACGCCAAAGCAATCCTGAGCGCTAGGCTGTCCAAATCCCGGCGGCTCGAAAAC
CTCATCGCACAGCTCCCTGGGGAGAAGAAGAACGGCCTGTTTGGTAATCTTATCGCCCTGTCACTCGGGC
TGACCCCCAACTTTAAATCTAACTTCGACCTGGCCGAAGATGCCAAGCTTCAACTGAGCAAAGACACCTA
CGATGATGATCTCGACAATCTGCTGGCCCAGATCGGCGACCAGTACGCAGACCTTTTTTTGGCGGCAAAG
AACCTGTCAGACGCCATTCTGCTGAGTGATATTCTGCGAGTGAACACGGAGATCACCAAAGCTCCGCTGA
GCGCTAGTATGATCAAGCGCTATGATGAGCACCACCAAGACTTGACTTTGCTGAAGGCCCTTGTCAGACA
GCAACTGCCTGAGAAGTACAAGGAAATTTTCTTCGATCAGTCTAAAAATGGCTACGCCGGATACATTGAC
GGCGGAGCAAGCCAGGAGGAATTTTACAAATTTATTAAGCCCATCTTGGAAAAAATGGACGGCACCGAGG
AGCTGCTGGTAAAGCTTAACAGAGAAGATCTGTTGCGCAAACAGCGCACTTTCGACAATGGAAGCATCCC
CCACCAGATTCACCTGGGCGAACTGCACGCTATCCTCAGGCGGCAAGAGGATTTCTACCCCTTTTTGAAA
GATAACAGGGAAAAGATTGAGAAAATCCTCACATTTCGGATACCCTACTATGTAGGCCCCCTCGCCCGGG
GAAATTCCAGATTCGCGTGGATGACTCGCAAATCAGAAGAGACCATCACTCCCTGGAACTTCGAGGAAGT
CGTGGATAAGGGGGCCTCTGCCCAGTCCTTCATCGAAAGGATGACTAACTTTGATAAAAATCTGCCTAAC
GAAAAGGTGCTTCCTAAACACTCTCTGCTGTACGAGTACTTCACAGTTTATAACGAGCTCACCAAGGTCA
AATACGTCACAGAAGGGATGAGAAAGCCAGCATTCCTGTCTGGAGAGCAGAAGAAAGCTATCGTGGACCT
CCTCTTCAAGACGAACCGGAAAGTTACCGTGAAACAGCTCAAAGAAGACTATTTCAAAAAGATTGAATGT
TTCGACTCTGTTGAAATCAGCGGAGTGGAGGATCGCTTCAACGCATCCCTGGGAACGTATCACGATCTCC
TGAAAATCATTAAAGACAAGGACTTCCTGGACAATGAGGAGAACGAGGACATTCTTGAGGACATTGTCCT
CACCCTTACGTTGTTTGAAGATAGGGAGATGATTGAAGAACGCTTGAAAACTTACGCTCATCTCTTCGAC
GACAAAGTCATGAAACAGCTCAAGAGGCGCCGATATACAGGATGGGGGCGGCTGTCAAGAAAACTGATCA
ATGGGATCCGAGACAAGCAGAGTGGAAAGACAATCCTGGATTTTCTTAAGTCCGATGGATTTGCCAACCG
GAACTTCATGCAGTTGATCCATGATGACTCTCTCACCTTTAAGGAGGACATCCAGAAAGCACAAGTTTCT
GGCCAGGGGGACAGTCTTCACGAGCACATCGCTAATCTTGCAGGTAGCCCAGCTATCAAAAAGGGAATAC
TGCAGACCGTTAAGGTCGTGGATGAACTCGTCAAAGTAATGGGAAGGCATAAGCCCGAGAATATCGTTAT
CGAGATGGCCCGAGAGAACCAAACTACCCAGAAGGGACAGAAGAACAGTAGGGAAAGGATGAAGAGGATT
GAAGAGGGTATAAAAGAACTGGGGTCCCAAATCCTTAAGGAACACCCAGTTGAAAACACCCAGCTTCAGA
ATGAGAAGCTCTACCTGTACTACCTGCAGAACGGCAGGGACATGTACGTGGATCAGGAACTGGACATCAA
TCGGCTCTCCGACTACGACGTGGATCATATCGTGCCCCAGTCTTTTCTCAAAGATGATTCTATTGATAAT
AAAGTGTTGACAAGATCCGATAAAAATAGAGGGAAGAGTGATAACGTCCCCTCAGAAGAAGTTGTCAAGA
AAATGAAAAATTATTGGCGGCAGCTGCTGAACGCCAAACTGATCACACAACGGAAGTTCGATAATCTGAC
TAAGGCTGAACGAGGTGGCCTGTCTGAGTTGGATAAAGCCGGCTTCATCAAAAGGCAGCTTGTTGAGACA
CGCCAGATCACCAAGCACGTGGCCCAAATTCTCGATTCACGCATGAACACCAAGTACGATGAAAATGACA
AACTGATTCGAGAGGTGAAAGTTATTACTCTGAAGTCTAAGCTGGTCTCAGATTTCAGAAAGGACTTTCA
GTTTTATAAGGTGAGAGAGATCAACAATTACCACCATGCGCATGATGCCTACCTGAATGCAGTGGTAGGC
ACTGCACTTATCAAAAAATATCCCAAGCTTGAATCTGAATTTGTTTACGGAGACTATAAAGTGTACGATG
TTAGGAAAATGATCGCAAAGTCTGAGCAGGAAATAGGCAAGGCCACCGCTAAGTACTTCTTTTACAGCAA
TATTATGAATTTTTTCAAGACCGAGATTACACTGGCCAATGGAGAGATTCGGAAGCGACCACTTATCGAA
ACAAACGGAGAAACAGGAGAAATCGTGTGGGACAAGGGTAGGGATTTCGCGACAGTCCGGAAGGTCCTGT
CCATGCCGCAGGTGAACATCGTTAAAAAGACCGAAGTACAGACCGGAGGCTTCTCCAAGGAAAGTATCCT
CCCGAAAAGGAACAGCGACAAGCTGATCGCACGCAAAAAAGATTGGGACCCCAAGAAATACGGCGGATTC
GATTCTCCTACAGTCGCTTACAGTGTACTGGTTGTGGCCAAAGTGGAGAAAGGGAAGTCTAAAAAACTCA
AAAGCGTCAAGGAACTGCTGGGCATCACAATCATGGAGCGATCAAGCTTCGAAAAAAACCCCATCGACTT
TCTCGAGGCGAAAGGATATAAAGAGGTCAAAAAAGACCTCATCATTAAGCTTCCCAAGTACTCTCTCTTT
GAGCTTGAAAACGGCCGGAAACGAATGCTCGCTAGTGCGGGCGAGCTGCAGAAAGGTAACGAGCTGGCAC
TGCCCTCTAAATACGTTAATTTCTTGTATCTGGCCAGCCACTATGAAAAGCTCAAAGGGTCTCCCGAAGA
TAATGAGCAGAAGCAGCTGTTCGTGGAACAACACAAACACTACCTTGATGAGATCATCGAGCAAATAAGC
GAATTCTCCAAAAGAGTGATCCTCGCCGACGCTAACCTCGATAAGGTGCTTTCTGCTTACAATAAGCACA
GGGATAAGCCCATCAGGGAGCAGGCAGAAAACATTATCCACTTGTTTACTCTGACCAACTTGGGCGCGCC
TGCAGCCTTCAAGTACTTCGACACCACCATAGACAGAAAGCGGTACACCTCTACAAAGGAGGTCCTGGAC
GCCACACTGATTCATCAGTCAATTACGGGGCTCTATGAAACAAGAATCGACCTCTCTCAGCTCGGTGGAG
ACAGCAGGGCTGACCCCAAGAAGAAGAGGAAGGTGTGATCTCTTCTCGAGTCATGTAATTAGTTATGTCA
CGCTTACATTCACGCCCTCCCCCCACATCCGCTCTAACCGAAAAGGAAGGAGTTAGACAACCTGAAGTCT
AGGTCCCTATTTATTTTTTTATAGTTATGTTAGTATTAAGAACGTTATTTATATTTCAAATTTTTCTTTT
TTTTCTGTACAGACGCGTGTACGCATGTAACATTATACTGAAAACCTTGCTTGAGAAGGTTTTGGGACGC
TCGAAGGCTTTAATTTCACCGCGGTGGAGCTCCAGCTTTTGTTCCCTTTAGTGAGGGTTAATTGCGCGCT
TGGCGTAATCATGGTCATAGCTGTTTCCTGTGTGAAATTGTTATCCGCTCACAATTCCACACAACATACG
AGCCGGAAGCATAAAGTGTAAAGCCTGGGGTGCCTAATGAGTGAGCTAACTCACATTAATTGCGTTGCGC
TCACTGCCCGCTTTCCAGTCGGGAAACCTGTCGTGCCAGCTGCATTAATGAATCGGCCAACGCGCGGGGA
GAGGCGGTTTGCGTATTGGGCGCTCTTCCGCTTCCTCGCTCACTGACTCGCTGCGCTCGGTCGTTCGGCT
GCGGCGAGCGGTATCAGCTCACTCAAAGGCGGTAATACGGTTATCCACAGAATCAGGGGATAACGCAGGA
AAGAACATGTGAGCAAAAGGCCAGCAAAAGGCCAGGAACCGTAAAAAGGCCGCGTTGCTGGCGTTTTTCC
ATAGGCTCCGCCCCCCTGACGAGCATCACAAAAATCGACGCTCAAGTCAGAGGTGGCGAAACCCGACAGG
ACTATAAAGATACCAGGCGTTTCCCCCTGGAAGCTCCCTCGTGCGCTCTCCTGTTCCGACCCTGCCGCTT
ACCGGATACCTGTCCGCCTTTCTCCCTTCGGGAAGCGTGGCGCTTTCTCATAGCTCACGCTGTAGGTATC
TCAGTTCGGTGTAGGTCGTTCGCTCCAAGCTGGGCTGTGTGCACGAACCCCCCGTTCAGCCCGACCGCTG
CGCCTTATCCGGTAACTATCGTCTTGAGTCCAACCCGGTAAGACACGACTTATCGCCACTGGCAGCAGCC
ACTGGTAACAGGATTAGCAGAGCGAGGTATGTAGGCGGTGCTACAGAGTTCTTGAAGTGGTGGCCTAACT
ACGGCTACACTAGAAGAACAGTATTTGGTATCTGCGCTCTGCTGAAGCCAGTTACCTTCGGAAAAAGAGT
TGGTAGCTCTTGATCCGGCAAACAAACCACCGCTGGTAGCGGTGGTTTTTTTGTTTGCAAGCAGCAGATT
ACGCGCAGAAAAAAAGGATCTCAAGAAGATCCTTTGATCTTTTCTACGGGGTCTGACGCTCAGTGGAACG
AAAACTCACGTTAAGGGATTTTGGTCATGAGATTATCAAAAAGGATCTTCACCTAGATCCTTTTAAATTA
AAAATGAAGTTTTAAATCAATCTAAAGTATATATGAGTAAACTTGGTCTGACAGTTACCAATGCTTAATC
AGTGAGGCACCTATCTCAGCGATCTGTCTATTTCGTTCATCCATAGTTGCCTGACTCCCCGTCGTGTAGA
TAACTACGATACGGGAGGGCTTACCATCTGGCCCCAGTGCTGCAATGATACCGCGAGACCCACGCTCACC
GGCTCCAGATTTATCAGCAATAAACCAGCCAGCCGGAAGGGCCGAGCGCAGAAGTGGTCCTGCAACTTTA
TCCGCCTCCATCCAGTCTATTAATTGTTGCCGGGAAGCTAGAGTAAGTAGTTCGCCAGTTAATAGTTTGC
GCAACGTTGTTGCCATTGCTACAGGCATCGTGGTGTCACGCTCGTCGTTTGGTATGGCTTCATTCAGCTC
CGGTTCCCAACGATCAAGGCGAGTTACATGATCCCCCATGTTGTGCAAAAAAGCGGTTAGCTCCTTCGGT
CCTCCGATCGTTGTCAGAAGTAAGTTGGCCGCAGTGTTATCACTCATGGTTATGGCAGCACTGCATAATT
CTCTTACTGTCATGCCATCCGTAAGATGCTTTTCTGTGACTGGTGAGTACTCAACCAAGTCATTCTGAGA
ATAGTGTATGCGGCGACCGAGTTGCTCTTGCCCGGCGTCAATACGGGATAATACCGCGCCACATAGCAGA
ACTTTAAAAGTGCTCATCATTGGAAAACGTTCTTCGGGGCGAAAACTCTCAAGGATCTTACCGCTGTTGA
GATCCAGTTCGATGTAACCCACTCGTGCACCCAACTGATCTTCAGCATCTTTTACTTTCACCAGCGTTTC
TGGGTGAGCAAAAACAGGAAGGCAAAATGCCGCAAAAAAGGGAATAAGGGCGACACGGAAATGTTGAATA
CTCATACTCTTCCTTTTTCAATATTATTGAAGCATTTATCAGGGTTATTGTCTCATGAGCGGATACATAT
TTGAATGTATTTAGAAAAATAAACAAATAGGGGTTCCGCGCACATTTCCCCGAAAAGTGCCACCTGACGT
CTAAGAAACCATTATTATCATGACATTAACCTATAAAAATAGGCGTATCACGAGGCCCTTTCGTCTCGCG
CGTTTCGGTGATGACGGTGAAAACCTCTGACACATGCAGCTCCCGGAGACGGTCACAGCTTGTCTGTAAG
CGGATGCCGGGAGCAGACAAGCCCGTCAGGGCGCGTCAGCGGGTGTTGGCGGGTGTCGGGGCTGGCTTAA
CTATGCGGCATCAGAGCAGATTGTACTGAGAGTGCACCATAAATTCCCGTTTTAAGAGCTTGGTGAGCGC
TAGGAGTCACTGCCAGGTATCGTTTGAACACGGCATTAGTCAGGGAAGTCATAACACAGTCCTTTCCCGC
AATTTTCTTTTTCTATTACTCTTGGCCTCCTCTAGTACACTCTATATTTTTTTATGCCTCGGTAATGATT
TTCATTTTTTTTTTTCCACCTAGCGGATGACTCTTTTTTTTTCTTAGCGATTGGCATTATCACATAATGA
ATTATACATTATATAAAGTAATGTGATTTCTTCGAAGAATATACTAAAAAATGAGCAGGCAAGATAAACG
AAGGCAAAGATGACAGAGCAGAAAGCCCTAGTAAAGCGTATTACAAATGAAACCAAGATTCAGATTGCGA
TCTCTTTAAAGGGTGGTCCCCTAGCGATAGAGCACTCGATCTTCCCAGAAAAAGAGGCAGAAGCAGTAGC
AGAACAGGCCACACAATCGCAAGTGATTAACGTCCACACAGGTATAGGGTTTCTGGACCATATGATACAT
GCTCTGGCCAAGCATTCCGGCTGGTCGCTAATCGTTGAGTGCATTGGTGACTTACACATAGACGACCATC
ACACCACTGAAGACTGCGGGATTGCTCTCGGTCAAGCTTTTAAAGAGGCCCTAGGGGCCGTGCGTGGAGT
AAAAAGGTTTGGATCAGGATTTGCGCCTTTGGATGAGGCACTTTCCAGAGCGGTGGTAGATCTTTCGAAC
AGGCCGTACGCAGTTGTCGAACTTGGTTTGCAAAGGGAGAAAGTAGGAGATCTCTCTTGCGAGATGATCC
CGCATTTTCTTGAAAGCTTTGCAGAGGCTAGCAGAATTACCCTCCACGTTGATTGTCTGCGAGGCAAGAA
TGATCATCACCGTAGTGAGAGTGCGTTCAAGGCTCTTGCGGTTGCCATAAGAGAAGCCACCTCGCCCAAT
GGTACCAACGATGTTCCCTCCACCAAAGGTGTTCTTATGTAGTGACACCGATTATTTAAAGCTGCAGCAT
ACGATATATATACATGTGTATATATGTATACCTATGAATGTCAGTAAGTATGTATACGAACAGTATGATA
CTGAAGATGACAAGGTAATGCATCATTCTATACGTGTCATTCTGAACGAGGCGCGCTTTCCTTTTTTCTT
TTTGCTTTTTCTTTTTTTTTCTCTTGAACTCGACGGATCTATGCGGTGTGAAATACCGCACAGATGCGTA
AGGAGAAAATACCGCATCAGGAAATTGTAAGCGTTAATATTTTGTTAAAATTCGCGTTAAATTTTTGTTA
AATCAGCTCATTTTTTAACCAATAGGCCGAAATCGGCAAAATCCCTTATAAATCAAAAGAATAGACCGAG
ATAGGGTTGAGTGTTGTTCCAGTTTGGAACAAGAGTCCACTATTAAAGAACGTGGACTCCAACGTCAAAG
G
[49 nt withheld, positions 8332-8380]
T
[91 nt withheld, positions 8382-8472]
G
[124 nt withheld, positions 8474-8597]
CCATTCGCCATTCAGGCTGCGCAACTGTTGGGAAGGGCGATCGGTGCGGGCCTCTTCGCTATTACGCCAG
TCAGCGGACTTGACCTTTCTTTTCTTCTTTGGTGGCATTTATATTGAATTTTCAAAAATTCTTACTTTTT
TTTTGGATGGACGCAAAGAAGTTTAATAATCATATTACATGGCATTACCACCATATACATATCCATATCT
AATCTTACTTATATGTTGTGGAAATGTAAAGAGCCCCATTATCTTAGCCTAAAAAAACCTTCTCTTTGGA
ACTTTCAGTAATACGCTTAACTGCTCATTGCTATATTGAAGTACGGATTAGAAGCCGCCGAGCGGGCGAC
AGCCCTCCGACGGAAGACTCTCCTCCGTGCGTCCTCGTCTTCACCGGTCGCGTTCCTGAAACGCAGATGT
GCCTCGCGCCGCACTGCTCCGAACAATAAAGATTCTACAATACTAGCTTTTATGGTTATGAAGAGGAAAA
ATTGGCAGTAACCTGGCCCCACAAACCTTCAAATTAACGAATCAAATTAACAACCATAGGATGATAATGC
GATTAGTTTTTTAGCCTTATTTCTGGGGTAATTAATCAGCGAAGCGATGATTTTTGATCTATTAACAGAT
ATATAAATGGAAAAGCTGCATAACCACTTTAACTAATACTTTCAACATTTTCAGTTTGTATTACTTCTTA
TTCAAATGTCATAAAAGTATCAACAAAAAATTGTTAATATACCTCTATACTTTAACGTCAAGGAGAAAAA
ACAACTAGTGGATCCCCCGGGAAAAAAATGCCACCAAAGAAGAAAAGAAAGGTCAAGTCCGCTGAATACT
TGAACACCTTCAGATTGAGAAATTTGGGTTTGCCAGTCATGAACAACTTGCACGATATGTCTAAGGCTAC
CAGAATTTCTGTTGAAACCTTGAGATTATTGATCTACACCGCCGATTTCAGATACAGAATCTACACTGTT
GAAAAGAAGGGTCCAGAAAAGAGAATGAGAACTATCTACCAACCATCCAGAGAATTGAAGGCTTTACAAG
GTTGGGTTTTGAGAAACATCTTGGACAAGTTATCCTCCTCCCCATTTTCTATCGGTTTTGAAAAGCACCA
ATCCATCTTGAACAATGCCACTCCACATATTGGTGCCAACTTCATTTTGAACATCGACTTGGAAGATTTC
TTCCCATCTTTGACTGCTAACAAGGTTTTCGGTGTTTTCCATTCTTTGGGTTACAACAGATTGATCTCCT
CTGTTTTGACCAAGATTTGCTGCTACAAGAACTTGTTGCCACAAGGTGCTCCATCTTCTCCAAAATTGGC
TAACTTGATTTGCTCCAAGTTGGACTACAGAATTCAAGGTTATGCTGGTTCTAGAGGTTTGATATACACT
AGATACGCTGATGACTTGACCTTGTCTGCTCAATCTATGAAGAAAGTTGTTAAGGCCAGAGACTTCTTGT
TCTCCATTATTCCATCAGAAGGTTTGGTCATCAACTCCAAAAAGACCTGTATTTCTGGTCCAAGATCCCA
AAGAAAAGTTACCGGTTTGGTTATCTCCCAAGAAAAGGTTGGTATTGGTAGAGAAAAGTACAAAGAAATC
AGAGCCAAGATCCACCATATTTTCTGCGGTAAATCCTCCGAAATCGAACATGTTAGAGGTTGGTTGTCTT
TCATCTTGTCCGTTGATTCTAAGTCCCACAGAAGATTGATTACCTACATCTCTAAGTTGGAAAAGAAGTA
CGGTAAGAACCCATTGAACAAGGCTAAGACTTCTGGAGGATCTAGCGGAGGATCCTCTGGCAGCGAGACA
CCAGGAACAAGCGAGTCAGCAACACCAGA
